>Addgene plasmid #180391 | AAV.CBA.YFP.miR-E_shStk16-1 | addgene full sequence | sequence record 378569 | Addgene NGS Result
GGCCGCCTCGACTAGGGATAACAGGGTAATTGTTTGAATGAGGCTTCAGTACTTTACAGAATCGTTGCCT
GCACATCTTGGAAACACTTGCTGGGATTACTTCGACTTCTTAACCCAACAGAAGGCTCGAGAAGGTATAT
TGCTGTTGACAGTGAGCGACCCAGGCATTCTTCAGCATTATAGTGAAGCCACAGATGTATAATGCTGAAG
AATGCCTGGGGTGCCTACTGCCTCGGACTTCAAGGGGCTAGAATTCGAGCAATTATCTTGTTTACTAAAA
CTGAATACCTTGCTATCTCTTTGATACATTTTTACAAAGCTGAATTAAAATGGTATAAATTAAATCACTT
TTTTCAATTGACGCGTAAGCTTATCGATAATCAACCTCTGGATTACAAAATTTGTGAAAGATTGACTGGT
ATTCTTAACTATGTTGCTCCTTTTACGCTATGTGGATACGCTGCTTTAATGCCTTTGTATCATGCTATTG
CTTCCCGTATGGCTTTCATTTTCTCCTCCTTGTATAAATCCTGGTTGCTGTCTCTTTATGAGGAGTTGTG
GCCCGTTGTCAGGCAACGTGGCGTGGTGTGCACTGTGTTTGCTGACGCAACCCCCACTGGTTGGGGCATT
GCCACCACCTGTCAGCTCCTTTCCGGGACTTTCGCTTTCCCCCTCCCTATTGCCACGGCGGAACTCATCG
CCGCCTGCCTTGCCCGCTGCTGGACAGGGGCTCGGCTGTTGGGCACTGACAATTCCGTGGTGTTGTCGGG
GAAATCATCGTCCTTTCCTTGGCTGCTCGCCTGTGTTGCCACCTGGATTCTGCGCGGGACGTCCTTCTGC
TACGTCCCTTCGGCCCTCAATCCAGCGGACCTTCCTTCCCGCGGCCTGCTGCCGGCTCTGCGGCCTCTTC
CGCGTCTTCGCCTTCGCCCTCAGACGAGTCGGATCTCCCTTTGGGCCGCCTCCCCGCATCGATACCGTCG
ACTCGCTGATCAGCCTCGACTGTGCCTTCTAGTTGCCAGCCATCTGTTGTTTGCCCCTCCCCCGTGCCTT
CCTTGACCCTGGAAGGTGCCACTCCCACTGTCCTTTCCTAATAAAATGAGGAAATTGCATCGCATTGTCT
GAGTAGGTGTCATTCTATTCTGGGGGGTGGGGTGGGGCAGGACAGCAAGGGGGAGGATTGGGAAGACAAT
AGCAGGCATGCTGGGGATGCGGTGGGCTCTATGGCTTCTGAGGCGGAAAGAACCAGCTGGGGCTCGACTA
GAGCATGGCTACGTAGATAAGTAGCATGGCGGGTTAATCATTAACTACAAGGAACCCCTAGTGATGGAGT
TGGCCACTCCCTCTCTGCGCGCTCGCTCGCTCACTGAGGCCGGGCGACCAAAGGTCGCCCGACGCCCGGG
CGGCCTCAGTGAGCGAGCGAGCGCGCAGAGCTTTTTGCAAAAGCCTAGGCCTCCAAAAAAGCCTCCTCAC
TACTTCTGGAATAGCTCAGAGGCCGAGGCGGCCTCGGCCTCTGCATAAATAAAAAAAATTAGTCAGCCAT
GGGGCGGAGAATGGGCGGAACTGGGCGGAGTTAGGGGCGGGATGGGCGGAGTTAGGGGCGGGACTATGGT
TGCTGACTAATTGAGATGCATGCTTTGCATACTTCTGCCTGCTGGGGAGCCTGGGGACTTTCCACACCTG
GTTGCTGACTAATTGAGATGCATGCTTTGCATACTTCTGCCTGCTGGGGAGCCTGGGGACTTTCCACACC
CTAACTGACACACATTCCACAGCTGCATTAATGAATCGGCCAACGCGCGGGGAGAGGCGGTTTGCGTATT
GGGCGCTCTTCCGCTTCCTCGCTCACTGACTCGCTGCGCTCGGTCGTTCGGCTGCGGCGAGCGGTATCAG
CTCACTCAAAGGCGGTAATACGGTTATCCACAGAATCAGGGGATAACGCAGGAAAGAACATGTGAGCAAA
AGGCCAGCAAAAGGCCAGGAACCGTAAAAAGGCCGCGTTGCTGGCGTTTTTCCATAGGCTCCGCCCCCCT
GACGAGCATCACAAAAATCGACGCTCAAGTCAGAGGTGGCGAAACCCGACAGGACTATAAAGATACCAGG
CGTTTCCCCCTGGAAGCTCCCTCGTGCGCTCTCCTGTTCCGACCCTGCCGCTTACCGGATACCTGTCCGC
CTTTCTCCCTTCGGGAAGCGTGGCGCTTTCTCATAGCTCACGCTGTAGGTATCTCAGTTCGGTGTAGGTC
GTTCGCTCCAAGCTGGGCTGTGTGCACGAACCCCCCGTTCAGCCCGACCGCTGCGCCTTATCCGGTAACT
ATCGTCTTGAGTCCAACCCGGTAAGACACGACTTATCGCCACTGGCAGCAGCCACTGGTAACAGGATTAG
CAGAGCGAGGTATGTAGGCGGTGCTACAGAGTTCTTGAAGTGGTGGCCTAACTACGGCTACACTAGAAGA
ACAGTATTTGGTATCTGCGCTCTGCTGAAGCCAGTTACCTTCGGAAAAAGAGTTGGTAGCTCTTGATCCG
GCAAACAAACCACCGCTGGTAGCGGTGGTTTTTTTGTTTGCAAGCAGCAGATTACGCGCAGAAAAAAAGG
ATCTCAAGAAGATCCTTTGATCTTTTCTACGGGGTCTGACGCTCAGTGGAACGAAAACTCACGTTAAGGG
ATTTTGGTCATGAGATTATCAAAAAGGATCTTCACCTAGATCCTTTTAAATTAAAAATGAAGTTTTAAAT
CAATCTAAAGTATATATGAGTAAACTTGGTCTGACAGTTACCAATGCTTAATCAGTGAGGCACCTATCTC
AGCGATCTGTCTATTTCGTTCATCCATAGTTGCCTGACTCCCCGTCGTGTAGATAACTACGATACGGGAG
GGCTTACCATCTGGCCCCAGTGCTGCAATGATACCGCGAGACCCACGCTCACCGGCTCCAGATTTATCAG
CAATAAACCAGCCAGCCGGAAGGGCCGAGCGCAGAAGTGGTCCTGCAACTTTATCCGCCTCCATCCAGTC
TATTAATTGTTGCCGGGAAGCTAGAGTAAGTAGTTCGCCAGTTAATAGTTTGCGCAACGTTGTTGCCATT
GCTACAGGCATCGTGGTGTCACGCTCGTCGTTTGGTATGGCTTCATTCAGCTCCGGTTCCCAACGATCAA
GGCGAGTTACATGATCCCCCATGTTGTGCAAAAAAGCGGTTAGCTCCTTCGGTCCTCCGATCGTTGTCAG
AAGTAAGTTGGCCGCAGTGTTATCACTCATGGTTATGGCAGCACTGCATAATTCTCTTACTGTCATGCCA
TCCGTAAGATGCTTTTCTGTGACTGGTGAGTACTCAACCAAGTCATTCTGAGAATAGTGTATGCGGCGAC
CGAGTTGCTCTTGCCCGGCGTCAATACGGGATAATACCGCGCCACATAGCAGAACTTTAAAAGTGCTCAT
CATTGGAAAACGTTCTTCGGGGCGAAAACTCTCAAGGATCTTACCGCTGTTGAGATCCAGTTCGATGTAA
CCCACTCGTGCACCCAACTGATCTTCAGCATCTTTTACTTTCACCAGCGTTTCTGGGTGAGCAAAAACAG
GAAGGCAAAATGCCGCAAAAAAGGGAATAAGGGCGACACGGAAATGTTGAATACTCATACTCTTCCTTTT
TCAATATTATTGAAGCATTTATCAGGGTTATTGTCTCATGAGCGGATACATATTTGAATGTATTTAGAAA
AATAAACAAATAGGGGTTCCGCGCACATTTCCCCGAAAAGTGCCACCTGACGTCTAAGAAACCATTATTA
TCATGACATTAACCTATAAAAATAGGCGTATCACGAGGCCCTTTCGTCTCGCGCGTTTCGGTGATGACGG
TGAAAACCTCTGACACATGCAGCTCCCGGAGACGGTCACAGCTTGTCTGTAAGCGGATGCCGGGAGCAGA
CAAGCCCGTCAGGGCGCGTCAGCGGGTGTTGGCGGGTGTCGGGGCTGGCTTAACTATGCGGCATCAGAGC
AGATTGTACTGAGAGTGCACCATTCGACGCTCTCCCTTATGCGACTCCTGCATTAGGAAGCAGCCCAGTA
GTAGGTTGAGGCCGTTGAGCACCGCCGCCGCAAGGAATGGTGCATGCAAGGAGATGGCGCCCAACAGTCC
CCCGGCCACGGGGCCTGCCACCATACCCACGCCGAAACAAGCGCTCATGAGCCCGAAGTGGCGAGCCCGA
TCTTCCCCATCGGTGATGTCGGCGATATAGGCGCCAGCAACCGCACCTGTGGCGCCGGTGATGCCGGCCA
CGATGCGTCCGGCGTAGAGGATCTGGCTAGCGATGACCCTGCTGATTGGTTCGCTGACCATTTCCGGGTG
CGGGACGGCGTTACCAGAAACTCAGAAGGTTCGTCCAACCAAACCGACTCTGACGGCAGTTTACGAGAGA
GATGATAGGGTCTGCTTCAGTAAGCCAGATGCTACACAATTAGGCTTGTACATATTGTCGTTAGAACGCG
GCTACAATTAATACATAACCTTATGTATCATACACATACGATTTAGGTGACACTATAGAATACACGGAAT
TAATTCTAGCTGCGCGCTCGCTCGCTCACTGAGGCCGCCCGGGCAAAGCCCGGGCGTCGGGCGACCTTTG
GTCGCCCGGCCTCAGTGAGCGAGCGAGCGCGCAGAGAGGGAGTGGCCAACTCCATCACTAGGGGTTCCTT
GTAGTTAATGATTAACCCGCCATGCTACTTATCTACGTAGCCATGCTCTAGGTACCATTGACGTCAATAA
TGACGTATGTTCCCATAGTAACGCCAATAGGGACTTTCCATTGACGTCAATGGGTGGAGTATTTACGGTA
AACTGCCCACTTGGCAGTACATCAAGTGTATCATATGCCAAGTACGCCCCCTATTGACGTCAATGACGGT
AAATGGCCCGCCTGGCATTATGCCCAGTACATGACCTTATGGGACTTTCCTACTTGGCAGTACATCTACG
TATTAGTCATCGCTATTACCATGGTCGAGGTGAGCCCCACGTTCTGCTTCACTCTCCCCATCTCCCCCCC
CTCCCCACCCCCAATTTTGTATTTATTTATTTTTTAATTATTTTGTGCAGCGATGGGGGCGGGGGGGGGG
GGGGGGCGCGCGCCAGGSGGGGSGGGGSGGGGSGGGGGGSGGGGSGGGGSGAGGSGGAGAGGTGCGGCGG
CAGCCAATCAGAGCGGCGCGCTCCGAAAGTTTCCTTTTATGGCGAGGCGGCGGCGGCGGCGGCCCTATAA
AAAGCGAAGCGCGCGGCGGGCGGGAGTCGCTGCGCGCTGCCTTCGCCCCGTGCCCCGCTCCGCCGCCGCC
TCGCGCCGCCCGCCCCGGCTCTGACTGACCGCGTTACTCCCACAGGTGAGCGGGCGGGACGGCCCTTCTC
CTCCGGGCTGTAATTAGCGCTTGGTTTAATGACGGCTTGTTTCTTTTCTGTGGCTGCGTGAAAGCCTTGA
GGGGCTCCGGGAGGGCCCTTTGTGCGGGGGGAGCGGCTCGGGGCTGTCCGCGGGGGGACGGCTGCCTTCG
GGGGGGACGGGGCAGGGCGGGGTTCGGCTTCTGGCGTGTGACCGGCGGCTCTAGAGCCTCTGCTAACCAT
GTTCATGCCTTCTTCTTTTTCCTACAGCTCCTGGGCAACGTGCTGGTTATTGTGCTGTCTCATCATTTTG
GCAAAGAATTGGATCCACCGGTCGCCACCATGGTGAGCAAGGGCGAGGAGCTGTTCACCGGGGTGGTGCC
CATCCTGGTCGAGCTGGACGGCGACGTAAACGGCCACAAGTTCAGCGTGTCCGGCGAGGGCGAGGGCGAT
GCCACCTACGGCAAGCTGACCCTGAAGTTCATCTGCACCACCGGCAAGCTGCCCGTGCCCTGGCCCACCC
TCGTGACCACCTTCGGCTACGGCCTGCAGTGCTTCGCCCGCTACCCCGACCACATGAAGCAGCACGACTT
CTTCAAGTCCGCCATGCCCGAAGGCTACGTCCAGGAGCGCACCATCTTCTTCAAGGACGACGGCAACTAC
AAGACCCGCGCCGAGGTGAAGTTCGAGGGCGACACCCTGGTGAACCGCATCGAGCTGAAGGGCATCGACT
TCAAGGAGGACGGCAACATCCTGGGGCACAAGCTGGAGTACAACTACAACAGCCACAACGTCTATATCAT
GGCCGACAAGCAGAAGAACGGCATCAAGGTGAACTTCAAGATCCGCCACAACATCGAGGACGGCAGCGTG
CAGCTCGCCGACCACTACCAGCAGAACACCCCCATCGGCGACGGCCCCGTGCTGCTGCCCGACAACCACT
ACCTGAGCTACCAGTCCGCCCTGAGCAAAGACCCCAACGAGAAGCGCGATCACATGGTCCTGCTGGAGTT
CGTGACCGCCGCCGGGATCACTCTCGGCATGGACGAGCTGTACAAGTAAAGC
Features (pLannotate 1.2.2; 22 found; start..end, strand, type, name):
    225..351     +  ncRNA          3' miR-30a: sequence downstream of the 71-nt precursor of the human miR-30a microRNA (Zeng et al., 2002) miRNA
    379..967     +  misc_feature   WPRE: woodchuck hepatitis virus posttranscriptional regulatory element
   1000..1224    +  polyA_signal   bGH poly(A) signal: bovine growth hormone polyadenylation signal
   1228..1249    +  promoter       SV40 promoter (fragment): SV40 enhancer and early promoter
   1310..1401    +  repeat_region  AAV2 ITR (fragment): inverted terminal repeat of adeno-associated virus serotype 2 inverted
   1401..1430    -  repeat_region  AAV2 ITR (fragment): inverted terminal repeat of adeno-associated virus serotype 2 inverted
   1434..1763    -  promoter       SV40 promoter: SV40 enhancer and early promoter
   1770..1826    -  CDS            lacI (fragment): lac repressor; lacI; The lac repressor binds to the lac operator to inhibit transcription in E. coli. This inhibition can be relieved by adding lactose or isopropyl-β-D-thiogalactopyranoside (IPTG).
   2009..2597    -  rep_origin     ori: high-copy-number ColE1/pMB1/pBR322/pUC origin of replication
   2768..3628    -  CDS            AmpR: β-lactamase; bla; confers resistance to ampicillin, carbenicillin, and related antibiotics
   3629..3733    -  promoter       AmpR promoter: bla
   3828..3863    +  CDS            rop (fragment): Rop protein, which maintains plasmids at low copy number; rop
   3965..4013    +  misc_feature   bom (fragment): basis of mobility region from pBR322
   4014..4293    -  CDS            TcR (fragment): tetracycline efflux protein; tet; confers resistance to tetracycline
   4521..4539    +  promoter       SP6 promoter: promoter for bacteriophage SP6 RNA polymerase
   4558..4689    -  repeat_region  AAV2 ITR (fragment): inverted terminal repeat of adeno-associated virus serotype 2 inverted
   4745..4993    +  enhancer       CMV enhancer (fragment): human cytomegalovirus immediate early enhancer
   4995..5272    +  promoter       chicken β-actin promoter: No description available
   5273..5408    +  intron         hybrid intron (fragment): hybrid between chicken β-actin (CBA) and minute virus of mice (MMV) introns (Gray et al., 2011)
   5497..5627    +  intron         chimeric intron (fragment): chimera between introns from chicken β-actin and rabbit β-globin
   5625..5693    +  CDS            HBB (fragment): HBB_LEPEU - Experimental evidence at protein level: Swiss-Prot protein existence level 1. Involved in oxygen transport from the lung to the various peripheral tissues. From Lepus europaeus (European hare).
   5700..6419    +  CDS            EYFP: enhanced YFP mammalian codon-optimized
