[The description below was written by a language model from this plasmid's Addgene catalogue record and pLannotate feature annotations shown in this document.]
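Description:
AAV.CBA.YFP.miR-E_shStk16-1 is an AAV transfer plasmid for producing recombinant adeno-associated virus that knocks down mouse Stk16 (a serine/threonine kinase, also known as EDPK, Krct or PKL12) by RNA interference. It is built on the AAV.CBA.YFP.miR-E backbone, into which a 97 bp shRNA insert was introduced by Gibson cloning, giving a sequenced plasmid of about 6.4 kb. In bacteria it replicates from a high-copy ColE1/pUC-type origin and is selected with ampicillin through the β-lactamase gene. The record lists a recombination-deficient strain for propagation, a common choice for keeping ITR-containing plasmids stable. Short remnants of lacI, rop, bom and the tetracycline resistance gene, along with SV40 promoter sequences outside the cassette, appear to be backbone leftovers with no stated function.

The payload lies between AAV2 inverted terminal repeats, which are annotated as fragments and provide the signals for genome replication and packaging into capsids. A CBA-type Pol II promoter (CMV enhancer, chicken β-actin promoter and chimeric intron sequences) drives a single transcript encoding EYFP. On the circular map, the miR-E shRNA cassette follows the EYFP coding sequence. Only the 3′ miR-30a flanking region is annotated; the shRNA stem itself was not called by the annotation tool. Embedding the hairpin in this optimized miR-30-based scaffold allows the cellular microRNA machinery to process it from the 3′ portion of the reporter mRNA, so YFP fluorescence marks the cells that express the shRNA. A WPRE and the bovine growth hormone polyadenylation signal enhance expression and terminate the transcript. The construct was deposited with a study that used cross-species genetic screens to find regulators of polyglutamine-expanded ataxin-1.
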