Addgene plasmid #180391: AAV.CBA.YFP.miR-E_shStk16-1
Purpose: Producing AAV that encodes mouse Stk16 shRNA-1 with miR-E backbone
Depositing lab: Huda Zoghbi. Depositing organization: Baylor College of Medicine. Publication: Cross-species genetic screens identify transglutaminase 5 as a regulator of polyglutamine-expanded ataxin-1. Lee WS, Al-Ramahi I, Jeong HH, Jang Y, Lin T, Adamski CJ, Lavery LA, Rath S, Richman R, Bondar VV, Alcala E, Revelli JP, Orr HT, Liu Z, Botas J, Zoghbi HY. J Clin Invest. 2022 May 2;132(9). pii: 156616. doi: 10.1172/JCI156616. PubMed 35499073.
Backbone
  Vector backbone: AAV.CBA.YFP.miR-E
  Backbone size w/o insert (bp): 6337
  Vector type: AAV, RNAi
Growth in bacteria
  Bacterial resistance: Ampicillin, 100 μg/mL
  Growth temperature: 37°C
  Growth strain: NEB Stable
  Copy number: High Copy
Gene/Insert
  Gene/Insert name: shStk16-1
  gRNA/shRNA sequence: ACCCAGGCATTCTTCAGCATTA
  Species: M. musculus (mouse)
  Insert size (bp): 97
  Entrez Gene: Stk16 (a.k.a. EDPK, Krct, PKL12)
  Promoter: CBA
  Cloning method: Gibson Cloning
  Sequencing primers: 5′ ACTACCTGAGCTACCAGTCC; 3′ CATAGCGTAAAAGGAGCAACA
Terms and licenses: Academic/Nonprofit Terms; Industry Terms: Not Available to Industry
How to cite: AAV.CBA.YFP.miR-E_shStk16-1 was a gift from Huda Zoghbi (Addgene plasmid # 180391 ; http://n2t.net/addgene:180391 ; RRID:Addgene_180391)
