>Addgene plasmid #180391 | AAV.CBA.YFP.miR-E_shStk16-1 | depositor partial sequence | sequence record 350461 | shStk16-1 stem-sense-loop-antisense-stem
TGCTGTTGACAGTGAGCGACCCAGGCATTCTTCAGCATTATAGTGAAGCCACAGATGTATAATGCTGAAG
AATGCCTGGGGTGCCTACTGCCTCGGA
